>Addgene plasmid #204557 | pGEX6p-1-CYB5R3 deltaN26 | addgene full sequence | sequence record 403793 | Addgene NGS Result
TATTTTTGATGGCGTTGGAATTAGCTTATCGACTGCACGGTGCACCAATGCTTCTGGCGTCAGGCAGCCA
TCGGAAGCTGTGGTATGGCTGTGCAGGTCGTAAATCACTGCATAATTCGTGTCGCTCAAGGCGCACTCCC
GTTCTGGATAATGTTTTTTGCGCCGACATCATAACGGTTCTGGCAAATATTCTGAAATGAGCTGTTGACA
ATTAATCATCGGCTCGTATAATGTGTGGAATTGTGAGCGGATAACAATTTCACACAGGAAACAGTATTCA
TGTCCCCTATACTAGGTTATTGGAAAATTAAGGGCCTTGTGCAACCCACTCGACTTCTTTTGGAATATCT
TGAAGAAAAATATGAAGAGCATTTGTATGAGCGCGATGAAGGTGATAAATGGCGAAACAAAAAGTTTGAA
TTGGGTTTGGAGTTTCCCAATCTTCCTTATTATATTGATGGTGATGTTAAATTAACACAGTCTATGGCCA
TCATACGTTATATAGCTGACAAGCACAACATGTTGGGTGGTTGTCCAAAAGAGCGTGCAGAGATTTCAAT
GCTTGAAGGAGCGGTTTTGGATATTAGATACGGTGTTTCGAGAATTGCATATAGTAAAGACTTTGAAACT
CTCAAAGTTGATTTTCTTAGCAAGCTACCTGAAATGCTGAAAATGTTCGAAGATCGTTTATGTCATAAAA
CATATTTAAATGGTGATCATGTAACCCATCCTGACTTCATGTTGTATGACGCTCTTGATGTTGTTTTATA
CATGGACCCAATGTGCCTGGATGCGTTCCCAAAATTAGTTTGTTTTAAAAAACGTATTGAAGCTATCCCA
CAAATTGATAAGTACTTGAAATCCAGCAAGTATATAGCATGGCCTTTGCAGGGCTGGCAAGCCACGTTTG
GTGGTGGCGACCATCCTCCAAAATCGGATCTGGAAGTTCTGTTCCAGGGGCCCCTGGGATCCCCGGAATT
CATGTTCCAGCGCTCCACGCCAGCCATCACCCTCGAGAGCCCGGACATCAAGTACCCGCTGCGGCTCATC
GACCGGGAGATCATCAGCCATGACACCCGGCGCTTCCGCTTTGCCCTGCCGTCACCCCAGCACATCCTGG
GCCTCCCTGTCGGCCAGCACATCTACCTCTCGGCTCGAATTGATGGAAACCTGGTCGTCCGGCCCTATAC
ACCCATCTCCAGCGATGATGACAAGGGCTTCGTGGACCTGGTCATCAAGGTTTACTTCAAGGACACCCAT
CCCAAGTTTCCCGCTGGAGGGAAGATGTCTCAGTACCTGGAGAGCATGCAGATTGGAGACACCATTGAGT
TCCGGGGCCCCAGTGGGCTGCTGGTCTACCAGGGCAAAGGGAAGTTCGCCATCCGACCTGACAAAAAGTC
CAACCCTATCATCAGGACAGTGAAGTCTGTGGGCATGATCGCGGGAGGGACAGGCATCACCCCGATGCTG
CAGGTGATCCGCGCCATCATGAAGGACCCTGATGACCACACTGTGTGCCACCTGCTCTTTGCCAACCAGA
CCGAGAAGGACATCCTGCTGCGACCTGAGCTGGAGGAACTCAGGAACAAACATTCTGCACGCTTCAAGCT
CTGGTACACGCTGGACAGAGCCCCTGAAGCCTGGGACTACGGCCAGGGCTTCGTGAATGAGGAGATGATC
CGGGACCACCTTCCACCCCCAGAGGAGGAGCCGCTGGTGCTGATGTGTGGCCCCCCACCCATGATCCAGT
ACGCCTGCCTTCCCAACCTGGACCACGTGGGCCACCCCACGGAGCGCTGCTTCGTCTTCTGAGTCGACTC
GAGCGGCCGCATCGTGACTGACTGACGATCTGCCTCGCGCGTTTCGGTGATGACGGTGAAAACCTCTGAC
ACATGCAGCTCCCGGAGACGGTCACAGCTTGTCTGTAAGCGGATGCCGGGAGCAGACAAGCCCGTCAGGG
CGCGTCAGCGGGTGTTGGCGGGTGTCGGGGCGCAGCCATGACCCAGTCACGTAGCGATAGCGGAGTGTAT
AATTCTTGAAGACGAAAGGGCCTCGTGATACGCCTATTTTTATAGGTTAATGTCATGATAATAATGGTTT
CTTAGACGTCAGGTGGCACTTTTCGGGGAAATGTGCGCGGAACCCCTATTTGTTTATTTTTCTAAATACA
TTCAAATATGTATCCGCTCATGAGACAATAACCCTGATAAATGCTTCAATAATATTGAAAAAGGAAGAGT
ATGAGTATTCAACATTTCCGTGTCGCCCTTATTCCCTTTTTTGCGGCATTTTGCCTTCCTGTTTTTGCTC
ACCCAGAAACGCTGGTGAAAGTAAAAGATGCTGAAGATCAGTTGGGTGCACGAGTGGGTTACATCGAACT
GGATCTCAACAGCGGTAAGATCCTTGAGAGTTTTCGCCCCGAAGAACGTTTTCCAATGATGAGCACTTTT
AAAGTTCTGCTATGTGGCGCGGTATTATCCCGTGTTGACGCCGGGCAAGAGCAACTCGGTCGCCGCATAC
ACTATTCTCAGAATGACTTGGTTGAGTACTCACCAGTCACAGAAAAGCATCTTACGGATGGCATGACAGT
AAGAGAATTATGCAGTGCTGCCATAACCATGAGTGATAACACTGCGGCCAACTTACTTCTGACAACGATC
GGAGGACCGAAGGAGCTAACCGCTTTTTTGCACAACATGGGGGATCATGTAACTCGCCTTGATCGTTGGG
AACCGGAGCTGAATGAAGCCATACCAAACGACGAGCGTGACACCACGATGCCTGCAGCAATGGCAACAAC
GTTGCGCAAACTATTAACTGGCGAACTACTTACTCTAGCTTCCCGGCAACAATTAATAGACTGGATGGAG
GCGGATAAAGTTGCAGGACCACTTCTGCGCTCGGCCCTTCCGGCTGGCTGGTTTATTGCTGATAAATCTG
GAGCCGGTGAGCGTGGGTCTCGCGGTATCATTGCAGCACTGGGGCCAGATGGTAAGCCCTCCCGTATCGT
AGTTATCTACACGACGGGGAGTCAGGCAACTATGGATGAACGAAATAGACAGATCGCTGAGATAGGTGCC
TCACTGATTAAGCATTGGTAACTGTCAGACCAAGTTTACTCATATATACTTTAGATTGATTTAAAACTTC
ATTTTTAATTTAAAAGGATCTAGGTGAAGATCCTTTTTGATAATCTCATGACCAAAATCCCTTAACGTGA
GTTTTCGTTCCACTGAGCGTCAGACCCCGTAGAAAAGATCAAAGGATCTTCTTGAGATCCTTTTTTTCTG
CGCGTAATCTGCTGCTTGCAAACAAAAAAACCACCGCTACCAGCGGTGGTTTGTTTGCCGGATCAAGAGC
TACCAACTCTTTTTCCGAAGGTAACTGGCTTCAGCAGAGCGCAGATACCAAATACTGTCCTTCTAGTGTA
GCCGTAGTTAGGCCACCACTTCAAGAACTCTGTAGCACCGCCTACATACCTCGCTCTGCTAATCCTGTTA
CCAGTGGCTGCTGCCAGTGGCGATAAGTCGTGTCTTACCGGGTTGGACTCAAGACGATAGTTACCGGATA
AGGCGCAGCGGTCGGGCTGAACGGGGGGTTCGTGCACACAGCCCAGCTTGGAGCGAACGACCTACACCGA
ACTGAGATACCTACAGCGTGAGCTATGAGAAAGCGCCACGCTTCCCGAAGGGAGAAAGGCGGACAGGTAT
CCGGTAAGCGGCAGGGTCGGAACAGGAGAGCGCACGAGGGAGCTTCCAGGGGGAAACGCCTGGTATCTTT
ATAGTCCTGTCGGGTTTCGCCACCTCTGACTTGAGCGTCGATTTTTGTGATGCTCGTCAGGGGGGCGGAG
CCTATGGAAAAACGCCAGCAACGCGGCCTTTTTACGGTTCCTGGCCTTTTGCTGGCCTTTTGCTCACATG
TTCTTTCCTGCGTTATCCCCTGATTCTGTGGATAACCGTATTACCGCCTTTGAGTGAGCTGATACCGCTC
GCCGCAGCCGAACGACCGAGCGCAGCGAGTCAGTGAGCGAGGAAGCGGAAGAGCGCCTGATGCGGTATTT
TCTCCTTACGCATCTGTGCGGTATTTCACACCGCATAAATTCCGACACCATCGAATGGCGCAAAACCTTT
CGCGGTATGGCATGATAGCGCCCGGAAGAGAGTCAATTCAGGGTGGTGAATGTGAAACCAGTAACGTTAT
ACGATGTCGCAGAGTATGCCGGTGTCTCTTATCAGACCGTTTCCCGCGTGGTGAACCAGGCCAGCCACGT
TTCTGCGAAAACGCGGGAAAAAGTGGAAGCGGCGATGGCGGAGCTGAATTACATTCCCAACCGCGTGGCA
CAACAACTGGCGGGCAAACAGTCGTTGCTGATTGGCGTTGCCACCTCCAGTCTGGCCCTGCACGCGCCGT
CGCAAATTGTCGCGGCGATTAAATCTCGCGCCGATCAACTGGGTGCCAGCGTGGTGGTGTCGATGGTAGA
ACGAAGCGGCGTCGAAGCCTGTAAAGCGGCGGTGCACAATCTTCTCGCGCAACGCGTCAGTGGGCTGATC
ATTAACTATCCGCTGGATGACCAGGATGCCATTGCTGTGGAAGCTGCCTGCACTAATGTTCCGGCGTTAT
TTCTTGATGTCTCTGACCAGACACCCATCAACAGTATTATTTTCTCCCATGAAGACGGTACGCGACTGGG
CGTGGAGCATCTGGTCGCATTGGGTCACCAGCAAATCGCGCTGTTAGCGGGCCCATTAAGTTCTGTCTCG
GCGCGTCTGCGTCTGGCTGGCTGGCATAAATATCTCACTCGCAATCAAATTCAGCCGATAGCGGAACGGG
AAGGCGACTGGAGTGCCATGTCCGGTTTTCAACAAACCATGCAAATGCTGAATGAGGGCATCGTTCCCAC
TGCGATGCTGGTTGCCAACGATCAGATGGCGCTGGGCGCAATGCGCGCCATTACCGAGTCCGGGCTGCGC
GTTGGTGCGGATATCTCGGTAGTGGGATACGACGATACCGAAGACAGCTCATGTTATATCCCGCCGTTAA
CCACCATCAAACAGGATTTTCGCCTGCTGGGGCAAACCAGCGTGGACCGCTTGCTGCAACTCTCTCAGGG
CCAGGCGGTGAAGGGCAATCAGCTGTTGCCCGTCTCACTGGTGAAAAGAAAAACCACGCTAGCGCCCAAT
ACGCAAACCGCCTCTCCCCGCGCGTTGGCCGATTCATTAATGCAGCTGGCACGACAGGTTTCCCGACTGG
AAAGCGGGCAGTGAGCGCAACGCAATTAATGTAAGTTAGCTCACTCATTAGGCACCCCAGGCTTTACACT
TTATGCTTCCGGCTCGTATGTTGTGTGGAATTGTGAGCGGATAACAATTTCACACAGGAAACAGCTATGA
CCATGATTACGGATTCACTGGCCGTCGTTTTACAACGTCGTGACTGGGAAAACCCTGGCGTTACCCAACT
TAATCGCCTTGCAGCACATCCCCCTTTCGCCAGCTGGCGTAATAGCGAAGAGGCCCGCACCGATCGCCCT
TCCCAACAGTTGCGCAGCCTGAATGGCGAATGGCGCTTTGCCTGGTTTCCGGCACCAGAAGCGGTGCCGG
AAAGCTGGCTGGAGTGCGATCTTCCTGAGGCCGATACTGTCGTCGTCCCCTCAAACTGGCAGATGCACGG
TTACGATGCGCCCATCTACACCAACGTGACCTATCCCATTACGGTCAATCCGCCGTTTGTTCCCACGGAG
AATCCGACGGGTTGTTACTCGCTCACATTTAATGTTGATGAAAGCTGGCTACAGGAAGGCCAGACGCGAA
T
Features (pLannotate 1.2.2; 17 found; start..end, strand, type, name):
     13..129     -  CDS            yciV (fragment): RNAAM_ECOLI - Also known as trpH From Escherichia coli (strain K12).
    205..233     +  promoter       tac promoter: strong E. coli promoter; hybrid between the trp and lac UV5 promoters
    241..257     +  protein_bind   lac operator: The lac repressor binds to the lac operator to inhibit transcription in E. coli. This inhibition can be relieved by adding lactose or isopropyl-β-D-thiogalactopyranoside (IPTG). lac repressor encoded by lacI
    280..933     +  CDS            GST26_SCHJA: Experimental evidence at protein level: Swiss-Prot protein existence level 1. GST isoenzymes appear to play a central role in the parasite detoxification system. Other functions are also suspected including a role in increasing the solubility of haematin in the parasite gut. From Schistosoma japonicum (Blood fluke).
    982..1809    +  CDS            CYB5R3 (fragment): NB5R3_HUMAN - Also known as DIA1. Experimental evidence at protein level: Swiss-Prot protein existence level 1. Desaturation and elongation of fatty acids, cholesterol biosynthesis, drug metabolism, and, in erythrocyte, methemoglobin reduction. From Homo sapiens (Human).
   1850..1889    +  CDS            rop (fragment): Rop protein, which maintains plasmids at low copy number; rop
   1991..2031    +  misc_feature   bom (fragment): basis of mobility region from pBR322
   2136..2240    +  promoter       AmpR promoter: bla
   2241..3101    +  CDS            AmpR: β-lactamase; bla; confers resistance to ampicillin, carbenicillin, and related antibiotics
   3272..3860    +  rep_origin     ori: high-copy-number ColE1/pMB1/pBR322/pUC origin of replication
   4046..4097    -  misc_feature   bom (fragment): basis of mobility region from pBR322
   4104..4181    +  promoter       lacI promoter: lacI
   4182..5264    +  CDS            lacI: lac repressor; lacI; The lac repressor binds to the lac operator to inhibit transcription in E. coli. This inhibition can be relieved by adding lactose or isopropyl-β-D-thiogalactopyranoside (IPTG).
   5277..5298    +  protein_bind   CAP binding site: CAP binding activates transcription in the presence of cAMP. E. coli catabolite activator protein
   5313..5343    +  promoter       lac promoter: promoter for the E. coli lac operon
   5351..5367    +  protein_bind   lac operator: The lac repressor binds to the lac operator to inhibit transcription in E. coli. This inhibition can be relieved by adding lactose or isopropyl-β-D-thiogalactopyranoside (IPTG). lac repressor encoded by lacI
   5387..5560    +  CDS            lacZα: LacZα fragment of β-galactosidase; lacZ fragment
