[The description below was written by a language model from this plasmid's Addgene catalogue record and pLannotate feature annotations shown in this document.]
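Description:
pGEX6p-1-CYB5R3 deltaN26 is a bacterial expression plasmid built on the pGEX6p-1 backbone for producing a GST fusion of human CYB5R3 (NADH-cytochrome b5 reductase 3, also known as DIA1 or B5R) in E. coli. The sequenced record is about 5.8 kb. It is propagated through a ColE1/pMB1-type origin, catalogued as high copy, and selected with ampicillin through the β-lactamase gene driven by its own promoter. Short annotated fragments of rop, bom, yciV and a lac promoter/lacZα segment are backbone remnants and not functional parts of the expression cassette.

The expression unit consists of the hybrid tac promoter followed by a lac operator, then the Schistosoma japonicum glutathione S-transferase coding sequence, and downstream of it, on the same strand, the CYB5R3 fragment. The plasmid also carries lacI with its own promoter, so the lac repressor keeps the tac promoter off until IPTG is added, giving inducible expression independent of the host's repressor level. The insert lacks residues 1–26 (delta1-26); the record does not state the rationale for this deletion. A short gap separates GST from the insert. In pGEX-6P vectors this linker normally holds a PreScission protease site for tag removal, but the feature table does not annotate it. The cloning sites used are recorded as unknown.

The GST tag allows glutathione-affinity purification or pull-down of the recombinant protein. The plasmid was deposited with a study of how the UFM1 system regulates ER-phagy through ufmylation of CYB5R3, which suggests use in biochemical work on that modification.
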