Addgene plasmid #204557: pGEX6p-1-CYB5R3 deltaN26
Purpose: Expresses GST-tagged CYB5R3 deltaN26 in E.coli
Depositing lab: Masaaki Komatsu. Depositing organization: Juntendo University. Publication: The UFM1 system regulates ER-phagy through the ufmylation of CYB5R3. Ishimura R, El-Gowily AH, Noshiro D, Komatsu-Hirota S, Ono Y, Shindo M, Hatta T, Abe M, Uemura T, Lee-Okada HC, Mohamed TM, Yokomizo T, Ueno T, Sakimura K, Natsume T, Sorimachi H, Inada T, Waguri S, Noda NN, Komatsu M. Nat Commun. 2022 Dec 21;13(1):7857. doi: 10.1038/s41467-022-35501-0. PubMed 36543799.
Backbone
  Vector backbone: pGEX6p-1
  Vector type: Bacterial Expression
Growth in bacteria
  Bacterial resistance: Ampicillin, 100 μg/mL
  Growth temperature: 37°C
  Growth strain: DH5alpha
  Copy number: High Copy
Gene/Insert
  Gene/Insert name: CYB5R3
  Species: H. sapiens (human)
  Mutation: delta1-26
  Entrez Gene: CYB5R3 (a.k.a. B5R, DIA1)
  Cloning method: Restriction Enzyme; 5′ cloning site Unknown (unknown if destroyed); 3′ cloning site Unknown (unknown if destroyed)
Terms and licenses: Academic/Nonprofit Terms; Industry Terms: Not Available to Industry
How to cite: pGEX6p-1-CYB5R3 deltaN26 was a gift from Masaaki Komatsu (Addgene plasmid # 204557 ; http://n2t.net/addgene:204557 ; RRID:Addgene_204557)
